>Addgene plasmid #83951 | mCherry-PAK2 binding domain | depositor full sequence | sequence record 165638 | mCherry-PAK2 binding domain sequence 6373 bps
GTCGATCGACATTGATTATTGACTAGTTATTAATAGTAATCAATTACGGGGTCATTAGTTCATAGCCCAT
ATATGGAGTTCCGCGTTACATAACTTACGGTAAATGGCCCGCCTGGCTGACCGCCCAACGACCCCCGCCC
ATTGACGTCAATAATGACGTATGTTCCCATAGTAACGCCAATAGGGACTTTCCATTGACGTCAATGGGTG
GACTATTTACGGTAAACTGCCCACTTGGCAGTACATCAAGTGTATCATATGCCAAGTACGCCCCCTATTG
ACGTCAATGACGGTAAATGGCCCGCCTGGCATTATGCCCAGTACATGACCTTATGGGACTTTCCTACTTG
GCAGTACATCTACGTATTAGTCATCGCTATTACCATGGGTCGAGGTGAGCCCCACGTTCTGCTTCACTCT
CCCCATCTCCCCCCCCTCCCCACCCCCAATTTTGTATTTATTTATTTTTTAATTATTTTGTGCAGCGATG
GGGGCGGGGGGGGGGGGGGCGCGCGCCAGGCGGGGCGGGGCGGGGGCGAGGGCGGGGCGGGGCGAGGCGG
AGAGGTGCGGCGGCAGCCAATCAGAGCGGCGCGCTCCGAAAGTTTCCTTTTATGGCGAGGCGGCGGCGGC
GGCGGCCCTATAAAAAGCGAAGCGCGCGGCGGGCGGGAGTCGCTGCGTTGCCTTCGCCCCGTGCCCCGCT
CCGCGCCGCCTCGCGCCGCCCGCCCCGGCTCTGACTGACCGCGTTACTCCCACAGGTGAGCGGGCGGGAC
GGCCCTTCTCCTCCGGGCTGTAATTAGCGCTTGGTTTAATGACGGCTCGTTTCTTTTCTGTGGCTGCGTG
AAAGCCTTAAAGGGCTCCGGGAGGGCCCTTTGTGCGGGGGGGAGCGGCTCGGGGGGTGCGTGCGTGTGTG
TGTGCGTGGGGAGCGCCGCGTGCGGCCCGCGCTGCCCGGCGGCTGTGAGCGCTGCGGGCGCGGCGCGGGG
CTTTGTGCGCTCCGCGTGTGCGCGAGGGGAGCGCGGCCGGGGGCGGTGCCCCGCGGTGCGGGGGGGCTGC
GAGGGGAACAAAGGCTGCGTGCGGGGTGTGTGCGTGGGGGGGTGAGCAGGGGGTGTGGGCGCGGCGGTCG
GGCTGTAACCCCCCCCTGCACCCCCCTCCCCGAGTTGCTGAGCACGGCCCGGCTTCGGGTGCGGGGCTCC
GTGCGGGGCGTGGCGCGGGGCTCGCCGTGCCGGGCGGGGGGTGGCGGCAGGTGGGGGTGCCGGGCGGGGC
GGGGCCGCCTCGGGCCGGGGAGGGCTCGGGGGAGGGGCGCGGCGGCCCCGGAGCGCCGGCGGCTGTCGAG
GCGCGGCGAGCCGCAGCCATTGCCTTTTATGGTAATCGTGCGAGAGGGCGCAGGGACTTCCTTTGTCCCA
AATCTGGCGGAGCCGAAATCTGGGAGGCGCCGCCGCACCCCCTCTAGCGGGCGCGGGCGAAGCGGTGCGG
CGCCGGCAGGAAGGAAATGGGCGGGGAGGGCCTTCGTGCGTCGCCGCGCCGCCGTCCCCTTCTCCATCTC
CAGCCTCGGGGCTGCCGCAGGGGGACGGCTGCCTTCGGGGGGGACGGGGCAGGGCGGGGTTCGGCTTCTG
GCGTGTGACCGGCGGCTCTAGCTAGAGCCTCTGCTAACCATGTTCATGCCTTCTTCTTTTTCCTACAGCT
CCTGGGCAACGTGCTGGTTGTTGTGCTGTCTCATCATTTTGGCAAGAATTCGCTAGCGCTACCGGTCGCC
ACCATGGTGAGCAAGGGCGAGGAGGACAACATGGCCATCATCAAGGAGTTCATGCGCTTCAAGGTGCACA
TGGAGGGCTCCGTGAACGGCCACGAGTTCGAGATCGAGGGCGAGGGCGAGGGCCGCCCCTACGAGGGCAC
CCAGACCGCCAAGCTGAAGGTGACCAAGGGCGGCCCCCTGCCCTTCGCCTGGGACATCCTGTCCCCTCAG
TTCATGTACGGCTCCAAGGCCTACGTGAAGCACCCCGCCGACATCCCCGACTACTTGAAGCTGTCCTTCC
CCGAGGGCTTCAAGTGGGAGCGCGTGATGAACTTCGAGGACGGCGGCGTGGTGACCGTGACCCAGGACTC
CTCCCTGCAGGACGGCGAGTTCATCTACAAGGTGAAGCTGCGCGGCACCAACTTCCCCTCCGACGGCCCC
GTAATGCAGAAGAAGACCATGGGCTGGGAGGCCTCCTCCGAGCGGATGTACCCCGAGGACGGCGCCCTGA
AGGGCGAGATCAAGCAGAGGCTGAAGCTGAAGGACGGCGGCCACTACGACGCCGAGGTCAAGACCACCTA
CAAGGCCAAGAAGCCCGTGCAGCTGCCCGGCGCCTACAACGTCAACATCAAGCTGGACATCACCTCCCAC
AACGAGGACTACACCATCGTGGAACAGTACGAACGCGCCGAGGGCCGCCACTCCACCGGCGGCATGGACG
AGCTGTACAAGTCCGGACTCAGATCTCGAGGAGGAATGAACAAAAAGAAAGAGAAAGAGTGCCCAGAGAT
TTCTCCCCCTGCAGATTTTGAACACACAATTCATGTCGGTTTTGATGCTGTCACAGGGGAGTTTACGGGA
ATGCCAGAGCAGTGGGCCCGCTTGCTTCAGACATCAAATATCACTAAGTTGGAGCAGAAGGGATCCGGAA
TGGTGAGCAAGGGCGAGGAGGACAACATGGCCATCATCAAGGAGTTCATGCGCTTCAAGGTGCACATGGA
GGGCTCCGTGAACGGCCACGAGTTCGAGATCGAGGGCGAGGGCGAGGGCCGCCCCTACGAGGGCACCCAG
ACCGCCAAGCTGAAGGTGACCAAGGGCGGCCCCCTGCCCTTCGCCTGGGACATCCTGTCCCCTCAGTTCA
TGTACGGCTCCAAGGCCTACGTGAAGCACCCCGCCGACATCCCCGACTACTTGAAGCTGTCCTTCCCCGA
GGGCTTCAAGTGGGAGCGCGTGATGAACTTCGAGGACGGCGGCGTGGTGACCGTGACCCAGGACTCCTCC
CTGCAGGACGGCGAGTTCATCTACAAGGTGAAGCTGCGCGGCACCAACTTCCCCTCCGACGGCCCCGTAA
TGCAGAAGAAGACCATGGGCTGGGAGGCCTCCTCCGAGCGGATGTACCCCGAGGACGGCGCCCTGAAGGG
CGAGATCAAGCAGAGGCTGAAGCTGAAGGACGGCGGCCACTACGACGCCGAGGTCAAGACCACCTACAAG
GCCAAGAAGCCCGTGCAGCTGCCCGGCGCCTACAACGTCAACATCAAGCTGGACATCACCTCCCACAACG
AGGACTACACCATCGTGGAACAGTACGAGCGCGCCGAGGGCCGCCACTCCACCGGCGGCATGGACGAGCT
GTACAAGTAAGCGGCCGCGACTCTAGAGTCGACGGATCTTTTTCCCTCTGCCAAAAATTATGGGGACATC
ATGAAGCCCCTTGAGCATCTGACTTCTGGCTAATAAAGGAAATTTATTTTCATTGCAATAGTGTGTTGGA
ATTTTTTGTGTCTCTCACTCGGAAGGACATATGGGAGGGCAAATCATTTAAAACATCAGAATGAGTATTT
GGTTTAGAGTTTGGCAACATATGCCATATGCTGGCTGCCATGAACAAAGGTGGCTATAAAGAGGTCATCA
GTATATGAAACAGCCCCCTGCTGTCCATTCCTTATTCCATAGAAAAGCCTTGACTTGAGGTTAGATTTTT
TTTTATATTTTGTTTGTGTTATTTTTTTCTTTAACATCCCTAAAATTTTCCTTACATGTTTTACTAGCCA
GATTTTTCCTCCTCTCCTGACTACTCCCAGTCATAGCTGTCCCTCTTCTCTTATGAAGATCCCTCGACCT
GCAGCCCAAGCTTGGCGTAATCATGGTCATAGCTGTTTCCTGTGTGAAATTGTTATCCGCTCACAATTCC
ACACAACATACGAGCCGGAAGCATAAAGTGTAAAGCCTGGGGTGCCTAATGAGTGAGCTAACTCACATTA
ATTGCGTTGCGCTCACTGCCCGCTTTCCAGTCGGGAAACCTGTCGTGCCAGCGGATCCGCATCTCAATTA
GTCAGCAACCATAGTCCCGCCCCTAACTCCGCCCATCCCGCCCCTAACTCCGCCCAGTTCCGCCCATTCT
CCGCCCCATGGCTGACTAATTTTTTTTATTTATGCAGAGGCCGAGGCCGCCTCGGCCTCTGAGCTATTCC
AGAAGTAGTGAGGAGGCTTTTTTGGAGGCCTAGGCTTTTGCAAAAAGCTAACTTGTTTATTGCAGCTTAT
AATGGTTACAAATAAAGCAATAGCATCACAAATTTCACAAATAAAGCATTTTTTTCACTGCATTCTAGTT
GTGGTTTGTCCAAACTCATCAATGTATCTTATCATGTCTGGATCCGCTGCATTAATGAATCGGCCAACGC
GCGGGGAGAGGCGGTTTGCGTATTGGGCGCTCTTCCGCTTCCTCGCTCACTGACTCGCTGCGCTCGGTCG
TTCGGCTGCGGCGAGCGGTATCAGCTCACTCAAAGGCGGTAATACGGTTATCCACAGAATCAGGGGATAA
CGCAGGAAAGAACATGTGAGCAAAAGGCCAGCAAAAGGCCAGGAACCGTAAAAAGGCCGCGTTGCTGGCG
TTTTTCCATAGGCTCCGCCCCCCTGACGAGCATCACAAAAATCGACGCTCAAGTCAGAGGTGGCGAAACC
CGACAGGACTATAAAGATACCAGGCGTTTCCCCCTGGAAGCTCCCTCGTGCGCTCTCCTGTTCCGACCCT
GCCGCTTACCGGATACCTGTCCGCCTTTCTCCCTTCGGGAAGCGTGGCGCTTTCTCAATGCTCACGCTGT
AGGTATCTCAGTTCGGTGTAGGTCGTTCGCTCCAAGCTGGGCTGTGTGCACGAACCCCCCGTTCAGCCCG
ACCGCTGCGCCTTATCCGGTAACTATCGTCTTGAGTCCAACCCGGTAAGACACGACTTATCGCCACTGGC
AGCAGCCACTGGTAACAGGATTAGCAGAGCGAGGTATGTAGGCGGTGCTACAGAGTTCTTGAAGTGGTGG
CCTAACTACGGCTACACTAGAAGGACAGTATTTGGTATCTGCGCTCTGCTGAAGCCAGTTACCTTCGGAA
AAAGAGTTGGTAGCTCTTGATCCGGCAAACAAACCACCGCTGGTAGCGGTGGTTTTTTTGTTTGCAAGCA
GCAGATTACGCGCAGAAAAAAAGGATCTCAAGAAGATCCTTTGATCTTTTCTACGGGGTCTGACGCTCAG
TGGAACGAAAACTCACGTTAAGGGATTTTGGTCATGAGATTATCAAAAAGGATCTTCACCTAGATCCTTT
TAAATTAAAAATGAAGTTTTAAATCAATCTAAAGTATATATGAGTAAACTTGGTCTGACAGTTACCAATG
CTTAATCAGTGAGGCACCTATCTCAGCGATCTGTCTATTTCGTTCATCCATAGTTGCCTGACTCCCCGTC
GTGTAGATAACTACGATACGGGAGGGCTTACCATCTGGCCCCAGTGCTGCAATGATACCGCGAGACCCAC
GCTCACCGGCTCCAGATTTATCAGCAATAAACCAGCCAGCCGGAAGGGCCGAGCGCAGAAGTGGTCCTGC
AACTTTATCCGCCTCCATCCAGTCTATTAATTGTTGCCGGGAAGCTAGAGTAAGTAGTTCGCCAGTTAAT
AGTTTGCGCAACGTTGTTGCCATTGCTACAGGCATCGTGGTGTCACGCTCGTCGTTTGGTATGGCTTCAT
TCAGCTCCGGTTCCCAACGATCAAGGCGAGTTACATGATCCCCCATGTTGTGCAAAAAAGCGGTTAGCTC
CTTCGGTCCTCCGATCGTTGTCAGAAGTAAGTTGGCCGCAGTGTTATCACTCATGGTTATGGCAGCACTG
CATAATTCTCTTACTGTCATGCCATCCGTAAGATGCTTTTCTGTGACTGGTGAGTACTCAACCAAGTCAT
TCTGAGAATAGTGTATGCGGCGACCGAGTTGCTCTTGCCCGGCGTCAATACGGGATAATACCGCGCCACA
TAGCAGAACTTTAAAAGTGCTCATCATTGGAAAACGTTCTTCGGGGCGAAAACTCTCAAGGATCTTACCG
CTGTTGAGATCCAGTTCGATGTAACCCACTCGTGCACCCAACTGATCTTCAGCATCTTTTACTTTCACCA
GCGTTTCTGGGTGAGCAAAAACAGGAAGGCAAAATGCCGCAAAAAAGGGAATAAGGGCGACACGGAAATG
TTGAATACTCATACTCTTCCTTTTTCAATATTATTGAAGCATTTATCAGGGTTATTGTCTCATGAGCGGA
TACATATTTGAATGTATTTAGAAAAATAAACAAATAGGGGTTCCGCGCACATTTCCCCGAAAAGTGCCAC
CTG
Features (pLannotate 1.2.2; 18 found; start..end, strand, type, name):
      8..387     +  enhancer       CMV enhancer: human cytomegalovirus immediate early enhancer
    390..665     +  promoter       chicken β-actin promoter: No description available
    666..1678    +  intron         chimeric intron: chimera between introns from chicken β-actin and rabbit β-globin
   1754..2461    +  CDS            mCherry: mCherry is a basic (constitutively fluorescent) red fluorescent protein published in 2004, derived from Discosoma sp.. It is reported to be a very rapidly-maturing monomer with low acid sensitivity.
   2447..2650    +  CDS            Pak1 (fragment): PAK1_RAT - Experimental evidence at protein level: Swiss-Prot protein existence level 1. Protein kinase involved in intracellular signaling pathways downstream of integrins and receptor-type kinases that plays an important role in cytoskeleton dynamics, in cell adhesion, migration, proliferation, apoptosis, mitosis, and in vesicle-mediated transport processes. Can directly phosphorylate BAD and protects cells against apoptosis. Activated by interaction with CDC42 and RAC1. Functions as GTPase effector that links the Rho-related GTPases CDC42 and RAC1 to the JNK MAP kinase pathway. Phosphorylat
   2660..3367    +  CDS            mCherry: mCherry is a basic (constitutively fluorescent) red fluorescent protein published in 2004, derived from Discosoma sp.. It is reported to be a very rapidly-maturing monomer with low acid sensitivity.
   3462..3517    +  polyA_signal   β-globin poly(A) signal: rabbit β-globin polyadenylation signal (Gil and Proudfoot, 1987)
   3900..3916    -  protein_bind   lac operator: The lac repressor binds to the lac operator to inhibit transcription in E. coli. This inhibition can be relieved by adding lactose or isopropyl-β-D-thiogalactopyranoside (IPTG). lac repressor encoded by lacI
   3924..3954    -  promoter       lac promoter: promoter for the E. coli lac operon
   3969..3990    -  protein_bind   CAP binding site: CAP binding activates transcription in the presence of cAMP. E. coli catabolite activator protein
   4003..4042    -  CDS            lacI (fragment): lac repressor; lacI; The lac repressor binds to the lac operator to inhibit transcription in E. coli. This inhibition can be relieved by adding lactose or isopropyl-β-D-thiogalactopyranoside (IPTG).
   4049..4071    +  promoter       SV40 promoter (fragment): SV40 enhancer and early promoter
   4095..4230    +  rep_origin     SV40 ori: SV40 origin of replication
   4250..4384    +  polyA_signal   SV40 poly(A) signal: SV40 polyadenylation signal
   4386..4440    -  CDS            lacI (fragment): lac repressor; lacI; The lac repressor binds to the lac operator to inhibit transcription in E. coli. This inhibition can be relieved by adding lactose or isopropyl-β-D-thiogalactopyranoside (IPTG).
   4623..5211    -  rep_origin     ori: high-copy-number ColE1/pMB1/pBR322/pUC origin of replication
   5382..6242    -  CDS            AmpR: β-lactamase; bla; confers resistance to ampicillin, carbenicillin, and related antibiotics
   6243..6347    -  promoter       AmpR promoter: bla
