[The description below was written by a language model from this plasmid's Addgene catalogue record and pLannotate feature annotations shown in this document.]
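Description:
mCherry-PAK2 binding domain is a mammalian expression plasmid encoding a small Rac1-binding fragment of human PAK2 flanked on both sides by mCherry. It serves as the acceptor in a fluorescence lifetime imaging (FLIM-FRET) sensor for Rac1 activity. The insert covers only residues 60–113 of PAK2 (about 165 bp) and carries the substitutions S74A and F84A. In the annotated sequence it sits in frame between two full mCherry coding regions, matching the N- and C-terminal mCherry tags in the catalogue. The automated annotation labels this segment as a rat Pak1 fragment, which probably reflects homology among PAK-family GTPase-binding domains rather than a different insert.

The catalogue names the backbone as mCherry-C1, but the 6,373 nt depositor sequence shows a CAG-type expression cassette: CMV enhancer, chicken β-actin promoter and a chimeric β-actin/β-globin intron upstream of the fusion, with a rabbit β-globin polyadenylation signal downstream. This arrangement gives strong constitutive expression in mammalian cells. The ampicillin resistance marker in the sequence agrees with the listed bacterial selection but is not typical of C1-series vectors, so the sequence is the better guide to the backbone. Propagation in E. coli relies on a high-copy ColE1/pUC-type origin and AmpR under its own promoter. Remnants of lac regulatory elements, an SV40 origin and an SV40 poly(A) signal are also present, and no mammalian selection marker is annotated.

In use, the construct is co-expressed with mEGFP-tagged Rac1. Active Rac1 recruits the PAK2 domain, bringing mCherry close to mEGFP and shortening the donor's fluorescence lifetime. The associated work applied this to Rho GTPase signalling in synaptic plasticity.
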