Addgene plasmid #83951: mCherry-PAK2 binding domain
Purpose: FLIM acceptor for mEGFP Rac1
Depositing lab: Ryohei Yasuda. Depositing organization: Max Planck Florida Institute. Publication: Rho GTPase complementation underlies BDNF-dependent homo- and heterosynaptic plasticity. Hedrick NG, Harward SC, Hall CE, Murakoshi H, McNamara JO, Yasuda R. Nature. 2016 Sep 28;538(7623):104-108. doi: 10.1038/nature19784. PubMed 27680697.
Backbone
  Vector backbone: mCherry-C1
  Backbone size w/o insert (bp): 4645
  Vector type: Mammalian Expression
Growth in bacteria
  Bacterial resistance: Ampicillin, 100 μg/mL
  Growth temperature: 37°C
  Growth strain: DH5alpha
  Copy number: High Copy
Gene/Insert
  Gene/Insert name: Pak2
  Species: H. sapiens (human)
  Insert size (bp): 165
  Mutation: aa60-113 only; S74A F84A
  GenBank ID: NM_002577
  Entrez Gene: PAK2 (a.k.a. KNO2, PAK65, PAKgamma)
  Tag / fusion protein: mCherry (N terminal on backbone); mCherry (C terminal on backbone)
Terms and licenses: Academic/Nonprofit Terms; Industry Terms: Not Available to Industry
How to cite: mCherry-PAK2 binding domain was a gift from Ryohei Yasuda (Addgene plasmid # 83951 ; http://n2t.net/addgene:83951 ; RRID:Addgene_83951)
