>Addgene plasmid #83951 | mCherry-PAK2 binding domain | addgene partial sequence | sequence record 165635 | pCAX-F 5'-CAGCTCCTGGGCAACGTGC-3'
GCAAGAATTCGCTAGCGCTACCGGTCGCCACCATGGTGAGCAAGGGCGAGGAGGACAACATGGCCATCAT
CAAGGAGTTCATGCGCTTCAAGGTGCACATGGAGGGCTCCGTGAACGGCCACGAGTTCGAGATCGAGGGC
GAGGGCGAGGGCCGCCCCTACGAGGGCACCCAGACCGCCAAGCTGAAGGTGACCAAGGGCGGCCCCCTGC
CCTTCGCCTGGGACATCCTGTCCCCTCAGTTCATGTACGGCTCCAAGGCCTACGTGAAGCACCCCGCCGA
CATCCCCGACTACTTGAAGCTGTCCTTCCCCGAGGGCTTCAAGTGGGAGCGCGTGATGAACTTCGAGGAC
GGCGGCGTGGTGACCGTGACCCAGGACTCCTCCCTGCAGGACGGCGAGTTCATCTACAAGGTGAAGCTGC
GCGGCACCAACTTCCCCTCCGACGGCCCCGTAATGCAGAAGAAGACCATGGGCTGGGAGGCCTCCTCCGA
GCGGATGTACCCCGAGGACGGCGCCCTGAAGGGCGAGATCAAGCAGAGGCTGAAGCTGAAGGACGGCGGC
CACTACGACGCCGAGGTCAAGACCACCTACAAGGCCAAGAAGCCCGTGCAGCTGCCCGGCGCCTACAACG
TCAACATCAAGCTGGACATCACCTCCCACAACGAGGACTACAC
