>Addgene plasmid #83951 | mCherry-PAK2 binding domain | addgene partial sequence | sequence record 165636 | Bglob-pA-R 5'-ttttggcagagggaaaaaga-3'
GCCGCTTACTTGTACAGCTCGTCCATGCCGCCGGTGGAGTGGCGGCCCTCGGCGCGCTCGTACTGTTCCA
CGATGGTGTAGTCCTCGTTGTGGGAGGTGATGTCCAGCTTGATGTTGACGTTGTAGGCGCCGGGCAGCTG
CACGGGCTTCTTGGCCTTGTAGGTGGTCTTGACCTCGGCGTCGTAGTGGCCGCCGTCCTTCAGCTTCAGC
CTCTGCTTGATCTCGCCCTTCAGGGCGCCGTCCTCGGGGTACATCCGCTCGGAGGAGGCCTCCCAGCCCA
TGGTCTTCTTCTGCATTACGGGGCCGTCGGAGGGGAAGTTGGTGCCGCGCAGCTTCACCTTGTAGATGAA
CTCGCCGTCCTGCAGGGAGGAGTCCTGGGTCACGGTCACCACGCCGCCGTCCTCGAAGTTCATCACGCGC
TCCCACTTGAAGCCCTCGGGGAAGGACAGCTTCAAGTAGTCGGGGATGTCGGCGGGGTGCTTCACGTAGG
CCTTGGAGCCGTACATGAACTGAGGGGACAGGATGTCCCAGGCGAAGGGCAGGGGGCCGCCCTTGGTCAC
CTTCAGCTTGGCGGTCTGGGTGCCCTCGTAGGGGCGGCCCTCGCCCTCGCCCTCGATCTCGAACTCGTGG
CCGTTCACGGAGCCCTCCATGTGCACCTTGAAGCGCATGAACTCCTTGATGATGGCCATGTTGTCCTCCT
CGCCCTTGCTCACCATTCCGGATCCCTTCTGCTCCAACTTAGTGATATTTGATGTCTGAAGCAAGCGGGC
CCACTGCTCTG
